Addgene plasmid #52656: SpyTag-β-Lactamase-SpyCatcher
Purpose: Expresses SpyTag-SpyCatcher mediated cyclized version of TEM-1 β-lactamase (BLA). Cyclization of BLA led to an increase in thermal resilience of >60 degrees celsius.
Depositing lab: Mark Howarth. Depositing organization: University of Oxford. Publication: SpyTag/SpyCatcher cyclization confers resilience to boiling on a mesophilic enzyme. Schoene C, Fierer JO, Bennett SP, Howarth M. Angew Chem Int Ed Engl. 2014 Jun 10;53(24):6101-4. doi: 10.1002/anie.201402519. Epub 2014 May 9. PubMed 24817566.
Backbone
  Vector backbone: pET28a
  Backbone manufacturer: Novagen
  Backbone size w/o insert (bp): 5369
  Total vector size (bp): 6532
  Vector type: Bacterial Expression
Growth in bacteria
  Bacterial resistance: Kanamycin, 50 μg/mL
  Growth temperature: 37°C
  Growth strain: DH5alpha
  Copy number: High Copy
Gene/Insert
  Gene/Insert name: TEM-1 β-Lactamase (alt name: BLA)
  Species: Synthetic; E. coli
  Insert size (bp): 1284
  GenBank ID: YP_006952162.1 KJ645919
  Promoter: T7 promoter
  Tag / fusion protein: SpyTag (N terminal on insert); SpyCatcher (C terminal on insert)
  Cloning method: Restriction Enzyme; 5′ cloning site NdeI (not destroyed); 3′ cloning site HindIII (not destroyed)
  Sequencing primers: 5′ T7F; 3′ T7R
Terms and licenses: Academic/Nonprofit Terms; Industry Terms: Not Available to Industry
How to cite: SpyTag-β-Lactamase-SpyCatcher was a gift from Mark Howarth (Addgene plasmid # 52656 ; http://n2t.net/addgene:52656 ; RRID:Addgene_52656)
