[The description below was written by a language model from this plasmid's Addgene catalogue record, the feature table of its GenBank file and pLannotate feature annotations shown in this document.]
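Description:
SpyTag-β-Lactamase-SpyCatcher is a bacterial expression plasmid built on the Novagen pET28a backbone, with a total size of about 6.5 kb. It is selected with kanamycin through the aph(3')-Ia (KanR) gene and replicates from a ColE1/pBR322-type origin. The rop gene and bom region are also present, although the catalogue lists the plasmid as high copy. An f1 origin is included as part of the standard backbone. Several short hits in the automated annotation (TcR fragments, an AmpR promoter fragment, SET1, capTEV and 9xHis fragments) appear to be pBR322-derived backbone remnants or partial matches to the vector's His-tag regions rather than functional elements.

The roughly 1.3 kb insert was cloned between NdeI and HindIII. It encodes TEM-1 β-lactamase without its signal sequence, so the enzyme is produced in the cytosol, with SpyTag at the N terminus and SpyCatcher at the C terminus. Neither Spy element is annotated in the feature tables, and the separate GenBank record covers only the insert. That record shows a vector-derived 6xHis tag and thrombin cleavage site upstream of the fusion. Expression is driven by the T7 promoter with an adjacent lac operator and the T7 gene 10 ribosome binding site, and it ends at the T7 terminator. The plasmid-borne lacI supplies repressor, so expression is IPTG-inducible in hosts that provide T7 RNA polymerase.

SpyTag and SpyCatcher react spontaneously to form a covalent isopeptide bond, so placing them at opposite ends of one polypeptide cyclizes the enzyme. According to the record, cyclization raised the thermal resilience of β-lactamase by more than 60 °C. The construct serves for producing the cyclized enzyme and as a model for stabilizing proteins in this way.
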