Features (pLannotate 1.2.2; 21 found; start..end, strand, type, name):
     14..61      -  terminator     T7 terminator: transcription terminator for bacteriophage T7 RNA polymerase
     69..118     -  CDS            SET1 (fragment): solubility-enhancement tag derived from T7 phage gene 10B
    128..145     -  CDS            9xHis (fragment): 9xHis affinity tag
    539..1326    -  CDS            bla(M) (fragment): β-lactamase lacking the signal sequence; bla(M); allows cytosolic expression of β-lactamase
   1394..1411    -  CDS            thrombin site: thrombin recognition and cleavage site
   1422..1438    -  CDS            capTEV™ (fragment): composite tag for in vivo biotinylation, TEV protease cleavage, and 6xHis tagging
   1457..1479    -  RBS            RBS: efficient ribosome binding site from bacteriophage T7 gene 10 (Olins and Rangwala, 1989)
   1494..1518    -  protein_bind   lac operator: The lac repressor binds to the lac operator to inhibit transcription in E. coli. This inhibition can be relieved by adding lactose or isopropyl-β-D-thiogalactopyranoside (IPTG). lac repressor encoded by lacI
   1519..1537    -  promoter       T7 promoter: promoter for bacteriophage T7 RNA polymerase
   1559..1838    +  CDS            TcR (fragment): tetracycline efflux protein; tet; confers resistance to tetracycline
   1846..1923    +  promoter       lacI promoter: lacI
   1924..3006    +  CDS            lacI: lac repressor; lacI; The lac repressor binds to the lac operator to inhibit transcription in E. coli. This inhibition can be relieved by adding lactose or isopropyl-β-D-thiogalactopyranoside (IPTG).
   3019..3040    +  protein_bind   CAP binding site: CAP binding activates transcription in the presence of cAMP. E. coli catabolite activator protein
   3055..3346    +  CDS            TcR (fragment): tetracycline efflux protein; tet; confers resistance to tetracycline
   3418..3798    -  CDS            YPB1_ECOLX: Protein predicted: Swiss-Prot protein existence level 4. From Escherichia coli.
   3815..4006    +  CDS            rop: Rop protein, which maintains plasmids at low copy number; rop
   4108..4247    +  misc_feature   bom: basis of mobility region from pBR322
   4433..5021    -  rep_origin     ori: high-copy-number ColE1/pMB1/pBR322/pUC origin of replication
   5143..5958    +  CDS            KanR: aminoglycoside phosphotransferase; aph(3')-Ia; confers resistance to kanamycin in bacteria or G418 (Geneticin®) in eukaryotes
   5967..6024    -  promoter       AmpR promoter (fragment): bla
   6077..6505    -  rep_origin     f1 ori (sequence partly withheld): f1 bacteriophage origin of replication; arrow indicates direction of (+) strand synthesis
>Addgene plasmid #52656 | SpyTag-β-Lactamase-SpyCatcher | addgene full sequence | sequence record 422741 | Addgene NGS Result
TTCCTCCTTTCAGCAAAAAACCCCTCAAGACCCGTTTAGAGGCCCCAAGGGGTTATGCTAGTTATTGCTC
AGCGGTGGCAGCAGCCAACTCAGCTTCCTTTCGGGCTTTGTTAGCAGCCGGATCTCAGTGGTGGTGGTGG
TGGTGCTCGAGTGCGGCCGCAAGCTTTCATTAAATATGAGCGTCACCTTTAGTTGCTTTGCCATTTACAG
TAACCTGACCTTGCTCATTAACTGTAAAGGTAATAGCAGTTGCTACCTCATAACCGTCTGGTGCTGCGGT
TTCGACAAATGTATATTTTCCTGGATACAGGTAGAAATCTTTCACTTGTCCATCTGAAATCCATGTACTA
ATAGTTTTACCAGATGAATCACGCAACTCCATAGTTGCACCAGCTAACTCTTTGCCGTCCTCATCACGTT
TTGAGAATTTAATATGGGTAGCACTATCTTCTTCAATTGTCATATCACCGGACTGACCTTGCTCACTTGA
TAAACCTGATAAGGTATCAACCATGGCGCCTCCGCTGCCACCACTCCCCCAATGCTTAATCAGTGAGGCA
CCTATCTCAGCGATCTGTCTATTTCGTTCATCCATAGTTGCCTGACTCCCCGTCGTGTAGATAACTACGA
TACGGGAGGGCTTACCATCTGGCCCCAGTGCTGCAATGATACCGCGAGACCCACGCTCACCGGCTCCAGA
TTTATCAGCAATAAACCAGCCAGCCGGAAGGGCCGAGCGCAGAAGTGGTCCTGCAACTTTATCCGCCTCC
ATCCAGTCTATTAATTGTTGCCGGGAAGCTAGAGTAAGTAGTTCGCCAGTTAATAGTTTGCGCAACGTTG
TTGCCATTGCTGCAGGCATCGTGGTGTCACGCTCGTCGTTTGGTATGGCTTCATTCAGCTCCGGTTCCCA
ACGATCAAGGCGAGTTACATGATCCCCCATGTTGTGCAAAAAAGCGGTTAGCTCCTTCGGTCCTCCGATC
GTTGTCAGAAGTAAGTTGGCCGCAGTGTTATCACTCATGGTTATGGCAGCACTGCATAATTCTCTTACTG
TCATGCCATCCGTAAGATGCTTTTCTGTGACTGGTGAGTACTCAACCAAGTCATTCTGAGAATAGTGTAT
GCGGCGACCGAGTTGCTCTTGCCCGGCGTCAATACGGGATAATACCGCGCCACATAGCAGAACTTTAAAA
GTGCTCATCATTGGAAAACGTTCTTCGGGGCGAAAACTCTCAAGGATCTTACCGCTGTTGAGATCCAGTT
CGATGTAACCCACTCGTGCACCCAACTGATCTTCAGCATCTTTTACTTTCACCAGCGTTTCTGGGTGACC
GGAACCCCCTGAACCCTTCGTCGGCTTGTAGGCGTCCACCATCACGATGTGGGCTCCCATATGGCTGCCG
CGCGGCACCAGGCCGCTGCTGTGATGATGATGATGATGGCTGCTGCCCATGGTATATCTCCTTCTTAAAG
TTAAACAAAATTATTTCTAGAGGGGAATTGTTATCCGCTCACAATTCCCCTATAGTGAGTCGTATTAATT
TCGCGGGATCGAGATCTCGATCCTCTACGCCGGACGCATCGTGGCCGGCATCACCGGCGCCACAGGTGCG
GTTGCTGGCGCCTATATCGCCGACATCACCGATGGGGAAGATCGGGCTCGCCACTTCGGGCTCATGAGCG
CTTGTTTCGGCGTGGGTATGGTGGCAGGCCCCGTGGCCGGGGGACTGTTGGGCGCCATCTCCTTGCATGC
ACCATTCCTTGCGGCGGCGGTGCTCAACGGCCTCAACCTACTACTGGGCTGCTTCCTAATGCAGGAGTCG
CATAAGGGAGAGCGTCGAGATCCCGGACACCATCGAATGGCGCAAAACCTTTCGCGGTATGGCATGATAG
CGCCCGGAAGAGAGTCAATTCAGGGTGGTGAATGTGAAACCAGTAACGTTATACGATGTCGCAGAGTATG
CCGGTGTCTCTTATCAGACCGTTTCCCGCGTGGTGAACCAGGCCAGCCACGTTTCTGCGAAAACGCGGGA
AAAAGTGGAAGCGGCGATGGCGGAGCTGAATTACATTCCCAACCGCGTGGCACAACAACTGGCGGGCAAA
CAGTCGTTGCTGATTGGCGTTGCCACCTCCAGTCTGGCCCTGCACGCGCCGTCGCAAATTGTCGCGGCGA
TTAAATCTCGCGCCGATCAACTGGGTGCCAGCGTGGTGGTGTCGATGGTAGAACGAAGCGGCGTCGAAGC
CTGTAAAGCGGCGGTGCACAATCTTCTCGCGCAACGCGTCAGTGGGCTGATCATTAACTATCCGCTGGAT
GACCAGGATGCCATTGCTGTGGAAGCTGCCTGCACTAATGTTCCGGCGTTATTTCTTGATGTCTCTGACC
AGACACCCATCAACAGTATTATTTTCTCCCATGAAGACGGTACGCGACTGGGCGTGGAGCATCTGGTCGC
ATTGGGTCACCAGCAAATCGCGCTGTTAGCGGGCCCATTAAGTTCTGTCTCGGCGCGTCTGCGTCTGGCT
GGCTGGCATAAATATCTCACTCGCAATCAAATTCAGCCGATAGCGGAACGGGAAGGCGACTGGAGTGCCA
TGTCCGGTTTTCAACAAACCATGCAAATGCTGAATGAGGGCATCGTTCCCACTGCGATGCTGGTTGCCAA
CGATCAGATGGCGCTGGGCGCAATGCGCGCCATTACCGAGTCCGGGCTGCGCGTTGGTGCGGATATCTCG
GTAGTGGGATACGACGATACCGAAGACAGCTCATGTTATATCCCGCCGTTAACCACCATCAAACAGGATT
TTCGCCTGCTGGGGCAAACCAGCGTGGACCGCTTGCTGCAACTCTCTCAGGGCCAGGCGGTGAAGGGCAA
TCAGCTGTTGCCCGTCTCACTGGTGAAAAGAAAAACCACCCTGGCGCCCAATACGCAAACCGCCTCTCCC
CGCGCGTTGGCCGATTCATTAATGCAGCTGGCACGACAGGTTTCCCGACTGGAAAGCGGGCAGTGAGCGC
AACGCAATTAATGTAAGTTAGCTCACTCATTAGGCACCGGGATCTCGACCGATGCCCTTGAGAGCCTTCA
ACCCAGTCAGCTCCTTCCGGTGGGCGCGGGGCATGACTATCGTCGCCGCACTTATGACTGTCTTCTTTAT
CATGCAACTCGTAGGACAGGTGCCGGCAGCGCTCTGGGTCATTTTCGGCGAGGACCGCTTTCGCTGGAGC
GCGACGATGATCGGCCTGTCGCTTGCGGTATTCGGAATCTTGCACGCCCTCGCTCAAGCCTTCGTCACTG
GTCCCGCCACCAAACGTTTCGGCGAGAAGCAGGCCATTATCGCCGGCATGGCGGCCCCACGGGTGCGCAT
GATCGTGCTCCTGTCGTTGAGGACCCGGCTAGGCTGGCGGGGTTGCCTTACTGGTTAGCAGAATGAATCA
CCGATACGCGAGCGAACGTGAAGCGACTGCTGCTGCAAAACGTCTGCGACCTGAGCAACAACATGAATGG
TCTTCGGTTTCCGTGTTTCGTAAAGTCTGGAAACGCGGAAGTCAGCGCCCTGCACCATTATGTTCCGGAT
CTGCATCGCAGGATGCTGCTGGCTACCCTGTGGAACACCTACATCTGTATTAACGAAGCGCTGGCATTGA
CCCTGAGTGATTTTTCTCTGGTCCCGCCGCATCCATACCGCCAGTTGTTTACCCTCACAACGTTCCAGTA
ACCGGGCATGTTCATCATCAGTAACCCGTATCGTGAGCATCCTCTCTCGTTTCATCGGTATCATTACCCC
CATGAACAGAAATCCCCCTTACACGGAGGCATCAGTGACCAAACAGGAAAAAACCGCCCTTAACATGGCC
CGCTTTATCAGAAGCCAGACATTAACGCTTCTGGAGAAACTCAACGAGCTGGACGCGGATGAACAGGCAG
ACATCTGTGAATCGCTTCACGACCACGCTGATGAGCTTTACCGCAGCTGCCTCGCGCGTTTCGGTGATGA
CGGTGAAAACCTCTGACACATGCAGCTCCCGGAGACGGTCACAGCTTGTCTGTAAGCGGATGCCGGGAGC
AGACAAGCCCGTCAGGGCGCGTCAGCGGGTGTTGGCGGGTGTCGGGGCGCAGCCATGACCCAGTCACGTA
GCGATAGCGGAGTGTATACTGGCTTAACTATGCGGCATCAGAGCAGATTGTACTGAGAGTGCACCATTGC
GGTGTGAAATACCGCACAGATGCGTAAGGAGAAAATACCGCATCAGGCGCTCTTCCGCTTCCTCGCTCAC
TGACTCGCTGCGCTCGGTCGTTCGGCTGCGGCGAGCGGTATCAGCTCACTCAAAGGCGGTAATACGGTTA
TCCACAGAATCAGGGGATAACGCAGGAAAGAACATGTGAGCAAAAGGCCAGCAAAAGGCCAGGAACCGTA
AAAAGGCCGCGTTGCTGGCGTTTTTCCATAGGCTCCGCCCCCCTGACGAGCATCACAAAAATCGACGCTC
AAGTCAGAGGTGGCGAAACCCGACAGGACTATAAAGATACCAGGCGTTTCCCCCTGGAAGCTCCCTCGTG
CGCTCTCCTGTTCCGACCCTGCCGCTTACCGGATACCTGTCCGCCTTTCTCCCTTCGGGAAGCGTGGCGC
TTTCTCATAGCTCACGCTGTAGGTATCTCAGTTCGGTGTAGGTCGTTCGCTCCAAGCTGGGCTGTGTGCA
CGAACCCCCCGTTCAGCCCGACCGCTGCGCCTTATCCGGTAACTATCGTCTTGAGTCCAACCCGGTAAGA
CACGACTTATCGCCACTGGCAGCAGCCACTGGTAACAGGATTAGCAGAGCGAGGTATGTAGGCGGTGCTA
CAGAGTTCTTGAAGTGGTGGCCTAACTACGGCTACACTAGAAGGACAGTATTTGGTATCTGCGCTCTGCT
GAAGCCAGTTACCTTCGGAAAAAGAGTTGGTAGCTCTTGATCCGGCAAACAAACCACCGCTGGTAGCGGT
GGTTTTTTTGTTTGCAAGCAGCAGATTACGCGCAGAAAAAAAGGATCTCAAGAAGATCCTTTGATCTTTT
CTACGGGGTCTGACGCTCAGTGGAACGAAAACTCACGTTAAGGGATTTTGGTCATGAACAATAAAACTGT
CTGCTTACATAAACAGTAATACAAGGGGTGTTATGAGCCATATTCAACGGGAAACGTCTTGCTCTAGGCC
GCGATTAAATTCCAACATGGATGCTGATTTATATGGGTATAAATGGGCTCGCGATAATGTCGGGCAATCA
GGTGCGACAATCTATCGATTGTATGGGAAGCCCGATGCGCCAGAGTTGTTTCTGAAACATGGCAAAGGTA
GCGTTGCCAATGATGTTACAGATGAGATGGTCAGACTAAACTGGCTGACGGAATTTATGCCTCTTCCGAC
CATCAAGCATTTTATCCGTACTCCTGATGATGCATGGTTACTCACCACTGCGATCCCCGGGAAAACAGCA
TTCCAGGTATTAGAAGAATATCCTGATTCAGGTGAAAATATTGTTGATGCGCTGGCAGTGTTCCTGCGCC
GGTTGCATTCGATTCCTGTTTGTAATTGTCCTTTTAACAGCGATCGCGTATTTCGTCTCGCTCAGGCGCA
ATCACGAATGAATAACGGTTTGGTTGATGCGAGTGATTTTGATGACGAGCGTAATGGCTGGCCTGTTGAA
CAAGTCTGGAAAGAAATGCATAAACTTTTGCCATTCTCACCGGATTCAGTCGTCACTCATGGTGATTTCT
CACTTGATAACCTTATTTTTGACGAGGGGAAATTAATAGGTTGTATTGATGTTGGACGAGTCGGAATCGC
AGACCGATACCAGGATCTTGCCATCCTATGGAACTGCCTCGGTGAGTTTTCTCCTTCATTACAGAAACGG
CTTTTTCAAAAATATGGTATTGATAATCCTGATATGAATAAATTGCAGTTTCATTTGATGCTCGATGAGT
TTTTCTAAGAATTAATTCATGAGCGGATACATATTTGAATGTATTTAGAAAAATAAACAAATAGGGGTTC
CGCGCACATTTCCCCGAAAAGTGCCACCTAAATTGTAAGCGTTAATATTTTGTTAAAATTCGCGTTAAAT
TTTTGTTAAATCAGCTCATTTTTTAACCAATAGGCCGAAATCGGCAAAATCCCTTATAAATCAAAAGAAT
AGACCGAGATAGGGTTGAGTGTTGTTCCAGTTTGGAACAAGAGTCCACTATTAAAGAACGTGGACTCCAA
CGTCAAAGG
[49 nt withheld, positions 6240-6288]
T
[91 nt withheld, positions 6290-6380]
G
[124 nt withheld, positions 6382-6505]
CCCATTCGCCAATCCGGATATAG
