LOCUS       Exported 1284 bp ds-DNA linear SYN 17-MAY-2021
DEFINITION  Expresses SpyTag-SpyCatcher mediated cyclized version of TEM-1
            beta-lactamase (BLA). Cyclization of BLA led to an increase in
            thermal resilience of >60 degrees celsius..
ACCESSION   .
VERSION     .
KEYWORDS    SpyTag-beta-Lactamase-SpyCatcher
SOURCE      synthetic DNA construct
  ORGANISM  synthetic DNA construct
REFERENCE   1 (bases 1 to 1284)
  AUTHORS   Schoene C, Fierer JO, Bennett SP, Howarth M
  TITLE     SpyTag/SpyCatcher cyclization confers resilience to boiling on a
            mesophilic enzyme.
  JOURNAL   Angew Chem Int Ed Engl. 2014 Jun 10;53(24):6101-4. doi:
            10.1002/anie.201402519. Epub 2014 May 9.
  PUBMED    24817566
REFERENCE   2 (bases 1 to 1284)
  AUTHORS   .
  TITLE     Direct Submission
  JOURNAL   Exported May 17, 2021 from SnapGene Server 1.1.58
            http://www.snapgene.com
FEATURES             Location/Qualifiers
     source          1..1284
                     /organism="synthetic DNA construct"
                     /mol_type="other DNA"
     CDS             13..30
                     /codon_start=1
                     /product="6xHis affinity tag"
                     /label=6xHis
                     /translation="HHHHHH"
     CDS             40..57
                     /codon_start=1
                     /product="thrombin recognition and cleavage site"
                     /label=thrombin site
                     /translation="LVPRGS"
     CDS             127..912
                     /codon_start=1
                     /gene="bla(M)"
                     /product="beta-lactamase lacking the signal sequence"
                     /label=bla(M)
                     /note="allows cytosolic expression of beta-lactamase"
                     /translation="PETLVKVKDAEDQLGARVGYIELDLNSGKILESFRPEERFPMMST
                     FKVLLCGAVLSRIDAGQEQLGRRIHYSQNDLVEYSPVTEKHLTDGMTVRELCSAAITMS
                     DNTAANLLLTTIGGPKELTAFLHNMGDHVTRLDRWEPELNEAIPNDERDTTMPAAMATT
                     LRKLLTGELLTLASRQQLIDWMEADKVAGPLLRSALPAGWFIADKSGAGERGSRGIIAA
                     LGPDGKPSRIVVIYTTGSQATMDERNRQIAEIGASLIKHW"
     primer_bind     complement(273..292)
                     /label=Amp-R
                     /note="Ampicillin resistance gene, reverse primer"
ORIGIN
        1 atgggcagca gccatcatca tcatcatcac agcagcggcc tggtgccgcg cggcagccat
       61 atgggagccc acatcgtgat ggtggacgcc tacaagccga cgaagggttc agggggttcc
      121 ggtcacccag aaacgctggt gaaagtaaaa gatgctgaag atcagttggg tgcacgagtg
      181 ggttacatcg aactggatct caacagcggt aagatccttg agagttttcg ccccgaagaa
      241 cgttttccaa tgatgagcac ttttaaagtt ctgctatgtg gcgcggtatt atcccgtatt
      301 gacgccgggc aagagcaact cggtcgccgc atacactatt ctcagaatga cttggttgag
      361 tactcaccag tcacagaaaa gcatcttacg gatggcatga cagtaagaga attatgcagt
      421 gctgccataa ccatgagtga taacactgcg gccaacttac ttctgacaac gatcggagga
      481 ccgaaggagc taaccgcttt tttgcacaac atgggggatc atgtaactcg ccttgatcgt
      541 tgggaaccgg agctgaatga agccatacca aacgacgagc gtgacaccac gatgcctgca
      601 gcaatggcaa caacgttgcg caaactatta actggcgaac tacttactct agcttcccgg
      661 caacaattaa tagactggat ggaggcggat aaagttgcag gaccacttct gcgctcggcc
      721 cttccggctg gctggtttat tgctgataaa tctggagccg gtgagcgtgg gtctcgcggt
      781 atcattgcag cactggggcc agatggtaag ccctcccgta tcgtagttat ctacacgacg
      841 gggagtcagg caactatgga tgaacgaaat agacagatcg ctgagatagg tgcctcactg
      901 attaagcatt gggggagtgg tggcagcgga ggcgccatgg ttgatacctt atcaggttta
      961 tcaagtgagc aaggtcagtc cggtgatatg acaattgaag aagatagtgc tacccatatt
     1021 aaattctcaa aacgtgatga ggacggcaaa gagttagctg gtgcaactat ggagttgcgt
     1081 gattcatctg gtaaaactat tagtacatgg atttcagatg gacaagtgaa agatttctac
     1141 ctgtatccag gaaaatatac atttgtcgaa accgcagcac cagacggtta tgaggtagca
     1201 actgctatta cctttacagt taatgagcaa ggtcaggtta ctgtaaatgg caaagcaact
     1261 aaaggtgacg ctcatattta atga
//
