>Addgene plasmid #52656 | SpyTag-β-Lactamase-SpyCatcher | addgene partial sequence | sequence record 83003 | T7 5'-TAATACGACTCACTATAGGG-3'
CCCTCTAGAAATAATTTTGTTTAACTTTAAGAAGGAGATATACCATGGGCAGCAGCCATCATCATCATCA
TCACAGCAGCGGCCTGGTGCCGCGCGGCAGCCATATGGGAGCCCACATCGTGATGGTGGACGCCTACAAG
CCGACGAAGGGTTCAGGGGGTTCCGGTCACCCAGAAACGCTGGTGAAAGTAAAAGATGCTGAAGATCAGT
TGGGTGCACGAGTGGGTTACATCGAACTGGATCTCAACAGCGGTAAGATCCTTGAGAGTTTTCGCCCCGA
AGAACGTTTTCCAATGATGAGCACTTTTAAAGTTCTGCTATGTGGCGCGGTATTATCCCGTATTGACGCC
GGGCAAGAGCAACTCGGTCGCCGCATACACTATTCTCAGAATGACTTGGTTGAGTACTCACCAGTCACAG
AAAAGCATCTTACGGATGGCATGACAGTAAGAGAATTATGCAGTGCTGCCATAACCATGAGTGATAACAC
TGCGGCCAACTTACTTCTGACAACGATCGGAGGACCGAAGGAGCTAACCGCTTTTTTGCACAACATGGGG
GATCATGTAACTCGCCTTGATCGTTGGGAACCGGAGCTGAATGAAGCCATACCAAACGACGAGCGTGACA
CCACGATGCCTGCAGCAATGGCAACAACGTTGCGCAAACTATTAACTGGCGAACTACTTACTCTAGCTTC
CCGGCAACAATTAATAGACTGGATGGAGGCGGATAAAGTTGCAGGACCACTTCTGCGCTCGGCCCTTCCG
GCTGGCTGGTTTATTGCTGATAAATCTGGAGCCGGTGAGCGTGGGTCTCGCGGTATCATTGCAGCACTGG
GGCCAGATGGTAAGCCCTCCCGTATCGTAGTTATCTACACGACGGGGAGTCAGGCAACTATGGATGAACG
AAATAGACAGATCGCTGAGATAGGTGCCTCACTGATTAAGCATTGGGGGAGTGGTGGCAGCGGAGG
